Addgene plasmid #87399: p426_Cas9_gRNA-ARS1309a
Purpose: All-in-one CRISPR plasmid for integrating, deleting, or replacing a gene in S. cerevisiae. High-copy, URA3 plasmid contains human codon-optimized Cas9 and a guide RNA targeting ARS1309a sequence CCTGTGGTGACTACGTATCC in yeast chromosome 13.
Depositing lab: Aindrila Mukhopadhyay. Depositing organization: Lawrence Berkeley National Laboratory. Publication: A Cas9-based toolkit to program gene expression in Saccharomyces cerevisiae. Reider Apel A, d'Espaux L, Wehrs M, Sachs D, Li RA, Tong GJ, Garber M, Nnadi O, Zhuang W, Hillson NJ, Keasling JD, Mukhopadhyay A. Nucleic Acids Res. 2017 Jan 9;45(1):496-508. doi: 10.1093/nar/gkw1023. Epub 2016 Nov 28. PubMed 27899650.
Backbone
  Vector backbone: p426
  Vector type: CRISPR
  Selectable markers: URA3
Growth in bacteria
  Bacterial resistance: Ampicillin, 100 μg/mL
  Growth temperature: 37°C
  Growth strain: DH5alpha
  Copy number: High Copy
Gene/Insert
  Gene/Insert name: Human Optimized S. pyogenes Cas9 and guide RNA targeting ARS1309a
  gRNA/shRNA sequence: CCTGTGGTGACTACGTATCC
  Species: S. cerevisiae (budding yeast)
  Promoter: ADH1, pTyrosine
  Cloning method: Gibson Cloning
  Sequencing primers: 5′ M13 Rev
Terms and licenses: Academic/Nonprofit Terms; Industry Terms: Not Available to Industry
Depositor comments: This plasmid has been found to exist as both a monomer and a dimer in our stock. Plasmid dimerization often does not impact plasmid function, but may reduce transformation efficiencies. You may need to screen multiple colonies to isolate the monomeric version of this plasmid. If you still have trouble isolating the monomeric version, you might consider linearizing, gel extracting, re-ligating, and transforming the plasmid.
How to cite: p426_Cas9_gRNA-ARS1309a was a gift from Aindrila Mukhopadhyay (Addgene plasmid # 87399 ; http://n2t.net/addgene:87399 ; RRID:Addgene_87399)
