[The description below was written by a language model from this plasmid's Addgene catalogue record and pLannotate feature annotations shown in this document.]
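Description:
p426_Cas9_gRNA-ARS1309a is an all-in-one CRISPR/Cas9 shuttle plasmid for genome editing in Saccharomyces cerevisiae, built on the p426 backbone. It replicates in yeast from the 2μ origin, giving high copy number, and is selected through the URA3 auxotrophic marker, which also allows counterselection with 5-fluoroorotic acid to remove the plasmid after editing. In E. coli it is maintained by a high-copy ColE1/pUC-type origin with ampicillin resistance. An f1 origin, lacZα and lac regulatory fragments, and flanking T3 and T7 promoters are remnants of the parental cloning vector.

The payload consists of two expression units in the same orientation. A human codon-optimized Streptococcus pyogenes Cas9 coding sequence is driven by the yeast ADH1 promoter and terminated by the CYC1 terminator. Upstream of it, the guide RNA is expressed from a tyrosine tRNA promoter: the annotated tRNA element precedes the targeting spacer and the S. pyogenes gRNA scaffold, an arrangement in which the tRNA supplies RNA polymerase III promoter activity. The spacer directs Cas9 to the ARS1309a site on yeast chromosome 13.

According to the record, the plasmid is used to integrate, delete or replace genes at this locus; in such work, the Cas9-induced double-strand break is typically repaired with a co-supplied homologous donor DNA. Two full sequences are on file, from the depositor and from repository sequencing. They differ by 11 nt in length, and their feature tables show the same elements in the same arrangement, in opposite orientation. The depositor notes that the stock contains both monomeric and dimeric forms, which may lower transformation efficiency but often does not affect function.
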