Features (pLannotate 1.2.2; 22 found; start..end, strand, type, name):
     69..1411    +  rep_origin     2μ ori: yeast 2μ plasmid origin of replication
   1438..1542    +  promoter       AmpR promoter: bla
   1543..2403    +  CDS            AmpR: β-lactamase; bla; confers resistance to ampicillin, carbenicillin, and related antibiotics
   2574..3162    +  rep_origin     ori: high-copy-number ColE1/pMB1/pBR322/pUC origin of replication
   3345..3437    +  CDS            lacI (fragment): lac repressor; lacI; The lac repressor binds to the lac operator to inhibit transcription in E. coli. This inhibition can be relieved by adding lactose or isopropyl-β-D-thiogalactopyranoside (IPTG).
   3450..3471    +  protein_bind   CAP binding site: CAP binding activates transcription in the presence of cAMP. E. coli catabolite activator protein
   3486..3516    +  promoter       lac promoter: promoter for the E. coli lac operon
   3520..3542    +  protein_bind   lac operator (fragment): The lac repressor binds to the lac operator to inhibit transcription in E. coli. This inhibition can be relieved by adding lactose or isopropyl-β-D-thiogalactopyranoside (IPTG). lac repressor encoded by lacI
   3585..3603    +  promoter       T3 promoter: promoter for bacteriophage T3 RNA polymerase
   3648..3736    +  ncRNA          tRNA: Accession: RF00005 - tRNA
   3830..3905    +  misc_RNA       gRNA scaffold: guide RNA scaffold for the Streptococcus pyogenes CRISPR/Cas9 system
   3991..4695    +  promoter       ADH1 promoter: S. cerevisiae ADH1; promoter for alcohol dehydrogenase 1
   4705..8808    +  CDS            cas9: CAS9_STRP1 - Also known as csn1 From Streptococcus pyogenes serotype M1.
   8903..9092    +  terminator     CYC1 terminator: S. cerevisiae CYC1; transcription terminator for CYC1
   9123..9141    -  promoter       T7 promoter: promoter for bacteriophage T7 RNA polymerase
   9149..9304    +  CDS            lacZα (fragment): LacZα fragment of β-galactosidase; lacZ fragment
   9312..9767    +  rep_origin     f1 ori (sequence partly withheld): f1 bacteriophage origin of replication; arrow indicates direction of (+) strand synthesis
   9768..9819    -  misc_feature   bom (fragment): basis of mobility region from pBR322
   9898..10701   -  CDS            URA3: orotidine-5'-phosphate decarboxylase, required for uracil biosynthesis; S. cerevisiae URA3; yeast auxotrophic marker, counterselectable with 5-fluoroorotic acid (5-FOA)
  10702..10917   -  promoter       URA3 promoter: S. cerevisiae URA3
  10932..10981   -  misc_feature   bom (fragment): basis of mobility region from pBR322
  11083..1       -  CDS            rop (fragment) (across the origin): Rop protein, which maintains plasmids at low copy number; rop
>Addgene plasmid #87399 | p426_Cas9_gRNA-ARS1309a | depositor full sequence | sequence record 170424 | p426_Cas9_gRNA-ARS1309a sequence 11117 bps
GACGAAAGGGCCTCGTGATACGCCTATTTTTATAGGTTAATGTCATGATAATAATGGTTTCTTAGTATGA
TCCAATATCAAAGGAAATGATAGCATTGAAGGATGAGACTAATCCAATTGAGGAGTGGCAGCATATAGAA
CAGCTAAAGGGTAGTGCTGAAGGAAGCATACGATACCCCGCATGGAATGGGATAATATCACAGGAGGTAC
TAGACTACCTTTCATCCTACATAAATAGACGCATATAAGTACGCATTTAAGCATAAACACGCACTATGCC
GTTCTTCTCATGTATATATATATACAGGCAACACGCAGATATAGGTGCGACGTGAACAGTGAGCTGTATG
TGCGCAGCTCGCGTTGCATTTTCGGAAGCGCTCGTTTTCGGAAACGCTTTGAAGTTCCTATTCCGAAGTT
CCTATTCTCTAGAAAGTATAGGAACTTCAGAGCGCTTTTGAAAACCAAAAGCGCTCTGAAGACGCACTTT
CAAAAAACCAAAAACGCACCGGACTGTAACGAGCTACTAAAATATTGCGAATACCGCTTCCACAAACATT
GCTCAAAAGTATCTCTTTGCTATATATCTCTGTGCTATATCCCTATATAACCTACCCATCCACCTTTCGC
TCCTTGAACTTGCATCTAAACTCGACCTCTACATTTTTTATGTTTATCTCTAGTATTACTCTTTAGACAA
AAAAATTGTAGTAAGAACTATTCATAGAGTGAATCGAAAACAATACGAAAATGTAAACATTTCCTATACG
TAGTATATAGAGACAAAATAGAAGAAACCGTTCATAATTTTCTGACCAATGAAGAATCATCAACGCTATC
ACTTTCTGTTCACAAAGTATGCGCAATCCACATCGGTATAGAATATAATCGGGGATGCCTTTATCTTGAA
AAAATGCACCCGCAGCTTCGCTAGTAATCAGTAAACGCGGGAAGTGGAGTCAGGCTTTTTTTATGGAAGA
GAAAATAGACACCAAAGTAGCCTTCTTCTAACCTTAACGGACCTACAGTGCAAAAAGTTATCAAGAGACT
GCATTATAGAGCGCACAAAGGAGAAAAAAAGTAATCTAAGATGCTTTGTTAGAAAAATAGCGCTCTCGGG
ATGCATTTTTGTAGAACAAAAAAGAAGTATAGATTCTTTGTTGGTAAAATAGCGCTCTCGCGTTGCATTT
CTGTTCTGTAAAAATGCAGCTCAGATTCTTTGTTTGAAAAATTAGCGCTCTCGCGTTGCATTTTTGTTTT
ACAAAAATGAAGCACAGATTCTTCGTTGGTAAAATAGCGCTTTCGCGTTGCATTTCTGTTCTGTAAAAAT
GCAGCTCAGATTCTTTGTTTGAAAAATTAGCGCTCTCGCGTTGCATTTTTGTTCTACAAAATGAAGCACA
GATGCTTCGTTCAGGTGGCACTTTTCGGGGAAATGTGCGCGGAACCCCTATTTGTTTATTTTTCTAAATA
CATTCAAATATGTATCCGCTCATGAGACAATAACCCTGATAAATGCTTCAATAATATTGAAAAAGGAAGA
GTATGAGTATTCAACATTTCCGTGTCGCCCTTATTCCCTTTTTTGCGGCATTTTGCCTTCCTGTTTTTGC
TCACCCAGAAACGCTGGTGAAAGTAAAAGATGCTGAAGATCAGTTGGGTGCACGAGTGGGTTACATCGAA
CTGGATCTCAACAGCGGTAAGATCCTTGAGAGTTTTCGCCCCGAAGAACGTTTTCCAATGATGAGCACTT
TTAAAGTTCTGCTATGTGGCGCGGTATTATCCCGTATTGACGCCGGGCAAGAGCAACTCGGTCGCCGCAT
ACACTATTCTCAGAATGACTTGGTTGAGTACTCACCAGTCACAGAAAAGCATCTTACGGATGGCATGACA
GTAAGAGAATTATGCAGTGCTGCCATAACCATGAGTGATAACACTGCGGCCAACTTACTTCTGACAACGA
TCGGAGGACCGAAGGAGCTAACCGCTTTTTTGCACAACATGGGGGATCATGTAACTCGCCTTGATCGTTG
GGAACCGGAGCTGAATGAAGCCATACCAAACGACGAGCGTGACACCACGATGCCTGTAGCAATGGCAACA
ACGTTGCGCAAACTATTAACTGGCGAACTACTTACTCTAGCTTCCCGGCAACAATTAATAGACTGGATGG
AGGCGGATAAAGTTGCAGGACCACTTCTGCGCTCGGCCCTTCCGGCTGGCTGGTTTATTGCTGATAAATC
TGGAGCCGGTGAGCGTGGGTCTCGCGGTATCATTGCAGCACTGGGGCCAGATGGTAAGCCCTCCCGTATC
GTAGTTATCTACACGACGGGGAGTCAGGCAACTATGGATGAACGAAATAGACAGATCGCTGAGATAGGTG
CCTCACTGATTAAGCATTGGTAACTGTCAGACCAAGTTTACTCATATATACTTTAGATTGATTTAAAACT
TCATTTTTAATTTAAAAGGATCTAGGTGAAGATCCTTTTTGATAATCTCATGACCAAAATCCCTTAACGT
GAGTTTTCGTTCCACTGAGCGTCAGACCCCGTAGAAAAGATCAAAGGATCTTCTTGAGATCCTTTTTTTC
TGCGCGTAATCTGCTGCTTGCAAACAAAAAAACCACCGCTACCAGCGGTGGTTTGTTTGCCGGATCAAGA
GCTACCAACTCTTTTTCCGAAGGTAACTGGCTTCAGCAGAGCGCAGATACCAAATACTGTCCTTCTAGTG
TAGCCGTAGTTAGGCCACCACTTCAAGAACTCTGTAGCACCGCCTACATACCTCGCTCTGCTAATCCTGT
TACCAGTGGCTGCTGCCAGTGGCGATAAGTCGTGTCTTACCGGGTTGGACTCAAGACGATAGTTACCGGA
TAAGGCGCAGCGGTCGGGCTGAACGGGGGGTTCGTGCACACAGCCCAGCTTGGAGCGAACGACCTACACC
GAACTGAGATACCTACAGCGTGAGCTATGAGAAAGCGCCACGCTTCCCGAAGGGAGAAAGGCGGACAGGT
ATCCGGTAAGCGGCAGGGTCGGAACAGGAGAGCGCACGAGGGAGCTTCCAGGGGGAAACGCCTGGTATCT
TTATAGTCCTGTCGGGTTTCGCCACCTCTGACTTGAGCGTCGATTTTTGTGATGCTCGTCAGGGGGGCGG
AGCCTATGGAAAAACGCCAGCAACGCGGCCTTTTTACGGTTCCTGGCCTTTTGCTGGCCTTTTGCTCACA
TGTTCTTTCCTGCGTTATCCCCTGATTCTGTGGATAACCGTATTACCGCCTTTGAGTGAGCTGATACCGC
TCGCCGCAGCCGAACGACCGAGCGCAGCGAGTCAGTGAGCGAGGAAGCGGAAGAGCGCCCAATACGCAAA
CCGCCTCTCCCCGCGCGTTGGCCGATTCATTAATGCAGCTGGCACGACAGGTTTCCCGACTGGAAAGCGG
GCAGTGAGCGCAACGCAATTAATGTGAGTTACCTCACTCATTAGGCACCCCAGGCTTTACACTTTATGCT
TCCGGCTCCTATGTTGTGTGGAATTGTGAGCGGATAACAATTTCACACAGGAAACAGCTATGACCATGAT
TACGCCAAGCGCGCAATTAACCCTCACTAAAGGGAACAAAAGCTGGAGCTAGTATACTCTTTCTTCAACA
ATTAAATACTCTCGGTAGCCAAGTTGGTTTAAGGCGCAAGACTGTAATTTATCACTACGAAATCTTGAGA
TCGGGCGTTCGACTCGCCCCCGGGAGAGATGGCCGGCATGGTCCCAGCCTCCTCGCTGGCGCCGGCTGGG
CAACACCTTCGGGTGGCGAATGGGACTTTCCTGTGGTGACTACGTATCCGTTTTAGAGCTAGAAATAGCA
AGTTAAAATAAGGCTAGTCCGTTATCAACTTGAAAAAGTGGCACCGAGTCGGTGCTTTTTTTATTTTTTG
TCACTATTGTTATGTAAAATGCCACCTCTGACAGTATGGAACGCAAACTTCTGTCTAGTGGATAGTCGAC
ATCCTTTTGTTGTTTCCGGGTGTACAATATGGACTTCCTCTTTTCTGGCAACCAAACCCATACATCGGGA
TTCCTATAATACCTTCGTTGGTCTCCCTAACATGTAGGTGGCGGAGGGGAGATATACAATAGAACAGATA
CCAGACAAGACATAATGGGCTAAACAAGACTACACCAATTACACTGCCTCATTGATGGTGGTACATAACG
AACTAATACTGTAGCCCTAGACTTGATAGCCATCATCATATCGAAGTTTCACTACCCTTTTTCCATTTGC
CATCTATTGAAGTAATAATAGGCGCATGCAACTTCTTTTCTTTTTTTTTCTTTTCTCTCTCCCCCGTTGT
TGTCTCACCATATCCGCAATGACAAAAAAATGATGGAAGACACTAAAGGAAAAAATTAACGACAAAGACA
GCACCAACAGATGTCGTTGTTCCAGAGCTGATGAGGGGTATCTCGAAGCACACGAAACTTTTTCCTTCCT
TCATTCACGCACACTACTCTCTAATGAGCAACGGTATACGGCCTTCCTTCCAGTTACTTGAATTTGAAAT
AAAAAAAAGTTTGCTGTCTTGCTATCAAGTATAAATAGACCTGCAATTATTAATCTTTTGTTTCCTCGTC
ATTGTTCTCGTTCCCTTTCTTCCTTGTTTCTTTTTCTGCACAATATTTCAAGCTATACCAAGCATACAAT
CAACTTGGAAAAAAATGGACAAGAAGTACTCCATTGGGCTCGATATCGGCACAAACAGCGTCGGTTGGGC
CGTCATTACGGACGAGTACAAGGTGCCGAGCAAAAAATTCAAAGTTCTGGGCAATACCGATCGCCACAGC
ATAAAGAAGAACCTCATTGGCGCCCTCCTGTTCGACTCCGGGGAGACGGCCGAAGCCACGCGGCTCAAAA
GAACAGCACGGCGCAGATATACCCGCAGAAAGAATCGGATCTGCTACCTGCAGGAGATCTTTAGTAATGA
GATGGCTAAGGTGGATGACTCTTTCTTCCATAGGCTGGAGGAGTCCTTTTTGGTGGAGGAGGATAAAAAG
CACGAGCGCCACCCAATCTTTGGCAATATCGTGGACGAGGTGGCGTACCATGAAAAGTACCCAACCATAT
ATCATCTGAGGAAGAAGCTTGTAGACAGTACTGATAAGGCTGACTTGCGGTTGATCTATCTCGCGCTGGC
GCATATGATCAAATTTCGGGGACACTTCCTCATCGAGGGGGACCTGAACCCAGACAACAGCGATGTCGAC
AAACTCTTTATCCAACTGGTTCAGACTTACAATCAGCTTTTCGAAGAGAACCCGATCAACGCATCCGGAG
TTGACGCCAAAGCAATCCTGAGCGCTAGGCTGTCCAAATCCCGGCGGCTCGAAAACCTCATCGCACAGCT
CCCTGGGGAGAAGAAGAACGGCCTGTTTGGTAATCTTATCGCCCTGTCACTCGGGCTGACCCCCAACTTT
AAATCTAACTTCGACCTGGCCGAAGATGCCAAGCTTCAACTGAGCAAAGACACCTACGATGATGATCTCG
ACAATCTGCTGGCCCAGATCGGCGACCAGTACGCAGACCTTTTTTTGGCGGCAAAGAACCTGTCAGACGC
CATTCTGCTGAGTGATATTCTGCGAGTGAACACGGAGATCACCAAAGCTCCGCTGAGCGCTAGTATGATC
AAGCGCTATGATGAGCACCACCAAGACTTGACTTTGCTGAAGGCCCTTGTCAGACAGCAACTGCCTGAGA
AGTACAAGGAAATTTTCTTCGATCAGTCTAAAAATGGCTACGCCGGATACATTGACGGCGGAGCAAGCCA
GGAGGAATTTTACAAATTTATTAAGCCCATCTTGGAAAAAATGGACGGCACCGAGGAGCTGCTGGTAAAG
CTTAACAGAGAAGATCTGTTGCGCAAACAGCGCACTTTCGACAATGGAAGCATCCCCCACCAGATTCACC
TGGGCGAACTGCACGCTATCCTCAGGCGGCAAGAGGATTTCTACCCCTTTTTGAAAGATAACAGGGAAAA
GATTGAGAAAATCCTCACATTTCGGATACCCTACTATGTAGGCCCCCTCGCCCGGGGAAATTCCAGATTC
GCGTGGATGACTCGCAAATCAGAAGAGACCATCACTCCCTGGAACTTCGAGGAAGTCGTGGATAAGGGGG
CCTCTGCCCAGTCCTTCATCGAAAGGATGACTAACTTTGATAAAAATCTGCCTAACGAAAAGGTGCTTCC
TAAACACTCTCTGCTGTACGAGTACTTCACAGTTTATAACGAGCTCACCAAGGTCAAATACGTCACAGAA
GGGATGAGAAAGCCAGCATTCCTGTCTGGAGAGCAGAAGAAAGCTATCGTGGACCTCCTCTTCAAGACGA
ACCGGAAAGTTACCGTGAAACAGCTCAAAGAAGACTATTTCAAAAAGATTGAATGTTTCGACTCTGTTGA
AATCAGCGGAGTGGAGGATCGCTTCAACGCATCCCTGGGAACGTATCACGATCTCCTGAAAATCATTAAA
GACAAGGACTTCCTGGACAATGAGGAGAACGAGGACATTCTTGAGGACATTGTCCTCACCCTTACGTTGT
TTGAAGATAGGGAGATGATTGAAGAACGCTTGAAAACTTACGCTCATCTCTTCGACGACAAAGTCATGAA
ACAGCTCAAGAGGCGCCGATATACAGGATGGGGGCGGCTGTCAAGAAAACTGATCAATGGGATCCGAGAC
AAGCAGAGTGGAAAGACAATCCTGGATTTTCTTAAGTCCGATGGATTTGCCAACCGGAACTTCATGCAGT
TGATCCATGATGACTCTCTCACCTTTAAGGAGGACATCCAGAAAGCACAAGTTTCTGGCCAGGGGGACAG
TCTTCACGAGCACATCGCTAATCTTGCAGGTAGCCCAGCTATCAAAAAGGGAATACTGCAGACCGTTAAG
GTCGTGGATGAACTCGTCAAAGTAATGGGAAGGCATAAGCCCGAGAATATCGTTATCGAGATGGCCCGAG
AGAACCAAACTACCCAGAAGGGACAGAAGAACAGTAGGGAAAGGATGAAGAGGATTGAAGAGGGTATAAA
AGAACTGGGGTCCCAAATCCTTAAGGAACACCCAGTTGAAAACACCCAGCTTCAGAATGAGAAGCTCTAC
CTGTACTACCTGCAGAACGGCAGGGACATGTACGTGGATCAGGAACTGGACATCAATCGGCTCTCCGACT
ACGACGTGGATCATATCGTGCCCCAGTCTTTTCTCAAAGATGATTCTATTGATAATAAAGTGTTGACAAG
ATCCGATAAAAATAGAGGGAAGAGTGATAACGTCCCCTCAGAAGAAGTTGTCAAGAAAATGAAAAATTAT
TGGCGGCAGCTGCTGAACGCCAAACTGATCACACAACGGAAGTTCGATAATCTGACTAAGGCTGAACGAG
GTGGCCTGTCTGAGTTGGATAAAGCCGGCTTCATCAAAAGGCAGCTTGTTGAGACACGCCAGATCACCAA
GCACGTGGCCCAAATTCTCGATTCACGCATGAACACCAAGTACGATGAAAATGACAAACTGATTCGAGAG
GTGAAAGTTATTACTCTGAAGTCTAAGCTGGTCTCAGATTTCAGAAAGGACTTTCAGTTTTATAAGGTGA
GAGAGATCAACAATTACCACCATGCGCATGATGCCTACCTGAATGCAGTGGTAGGCACTGCACTTATCAA
AAAATATCCCAAGCTTGAATCTGAATTTGTTTACGGAGACTATAAAGTGTACGATGTTAGGAAAATGATC
GCAAAGTCTGAGCAGGAAATAGGCAAGGCCACCGCTAAGTACTTCTTTTACAGCAATATTATGAATTTTT
TCAAGACCGAGATTACACTGGCCAATGGAGAGATTCGGAAGCGACCACTTATCGAAACAAACGGAGAAAC
AGGAGAAATCGTGTGGGACAAGGGTAGGGATTTCGCGACAGTCCGGAAGGTCCTGTCCATGCCGCAGGTG
AACATCGTTAAAAAGACCGAAGTACAGACCGGAGGCTTCTCCAAGGAAAGTATCCTCCCGAAAAGGAACA
GCGACAAGCTGATCGCACGCAAAAAAGATTGGGACCCCAAGAAATACGGCGGATTCGATTCTCCTACAGT
CGCTTACAGTGTACTGGTTGTGGCCAAAGTGGAGAAAGGGAAGTCTAAAAAACTCAAAAGCGTCAAGGAA
CTGCTGGGCATCACAATCATGGAGCGATCAAGCTTCGAAAAAAACCCCATCGACTTTCTCGAGGCGAAAG
GATATAAAGAGGTCAAAAAAGACCTCATCATTAAGCTTCCCAAGTACTCTCTCTTTGAGCTTGAAAACGG
CCGGAAACGAATGCTCGCTAGTGCGGGCGAGCTGCAGAAAGGTAACGAGCTGGCACTGCCCTCTAAATAC
GTTAATTTCTTGTATCTGGCCAGCCACTATGAAAAGCTCAAAGGGTCTCCCGAAGATAATGAGCAGAAGC
AGCTGTTCGTGGAACAACACAAACACTACCTTGATGAGATCATCGAGCAAATAAGCGAATTCTCCAAAAG
AGTGATCCTCGCCGACGCTAACCTCGATAAGGTGCTTTCTGCTTACAATAAGCACAGGGATAAGCCCATC
AGGGAGCAGGCAGAAAACATTATCCACTTGTTTACTCTGACCAACTTGGGCGCGCCTGCAGCCTTCAAGT
ACTTCGACACCACCATAGACAGAAAGCGGTACACCTCTACAAAGGAGGTCCTGGACGCCACACTGATTCA
TCAGTCAATTACGGGGCTCTATGAAACAAGAATCGACCTCTCTCAGCTCGGTGGAGACAGCAGGGCTGAC
CCCAAGAAGAAGAGGAAGGTGTGATCTCTTCTCGAGTCATGTAATTAGTTATGTCACGCTTACGTTCACG
CCCTCCCCCCACATCCGCTCTAACCGAAAAGGAAGGAGTTAGACAACCTGAAGTCTAGGTCCCTATTTAT
TTTTTTATAGTTATGTTAGTATTAAGAACGTTATTTATATTTCAAATTTTTCTTTTTTTTCTGTACAGAC
GCGTGTACGCATGTAACATTATACTGAAAACCTTGCTTGAGAAGGTTTTGGGACGCTCGAAGGCTTTAAT
TTGCGGCCGGTACCCAATTCGCCCTATAGTGAGTCGTATTACGCGCGCTCACTGGCCGTCGTTTTACAAC
GTCGTGACTGGGAAAACCCTGGCGTTACCCAACTTAATCGCCTTGCAGCACATCCCCCTTTCGCCAGCTG
GCGTAATAGCGAAGAGGCCCGCACCGATCGCCCTTCCCAACAGTTGCGCAGCCTGAATGGCGAATGGCGC
G
[124 nt withheld, positions 9312-9435]
C
[91 nt withheld, positions 9437-9527]
A
[49 nt withheld, positions 9529-9577]
CCTTTGACGTTGGAGTCCACGTTCTTT
[37 nt withheld, positions 9605-9641]
ACCCTATCTCGGTCTATTCTTTTGATTTATAAGGGATTTTGCCGATTTCGGCCTATTGGTTAAAAAATGA
GCTGATTTAACAAAAATTTAACGCGAATTTTAACAAAATATTAACGTTTACAATTTCCTGATGCGGTATT
TTCTCCTTACGCATCTGTGCGGTATTTCACACCGCATAGGGTAATAACTGATATAATTAAATTGAAGCTC
TAATTTGTGAGTTTAGTATACATGCATTTACTTATAATACAGTTTTTTAGTTTTGCTGGCCGCATCTTCT
CAAATATGCTTCCCAGCCTGCTTTTCTGTAACGTTCACCCTCTACCTTAGCATCCCTTCCCTTTGCAAAT
AGTCCTCTTCCAACAATAATAATGTCAGATCCTGTAGAGACCACATCATCCACGGTTCTATACTGTTGAC
CCAATGCGTCTCCCTTGTCATCTAAACCCACACCGGGTGTCATAATCAACCAATCGTAACCTTCATCTCT
TCCACCCATGTCTCTTTGAGCAATAAAGCCGATAACAAAATCTTTGTCGCTCTTCGCAATGTCAACAGTA
CCCTTAGTATATTCTCCAGTAGATAGGGAGCCCTTGCATGACAATTCTGCTAACATCAAAAGGCCTCTAG
GTTCCTTTGTTACTTCTTCTGCCGCCTGCTTCAAACCGCTAACAATACCTGGGCCCACCACACCGTGTGC
ATTCGTAATGTCTGCCCATTCTGCTATTCTGTATACACCCGCAGAGTACTGCAATTTGACTGTATTACCA
ATGTCAGCAAATTTTCTGTCTTCGAAGAGTAAAAAATTGTACTTGGCGGATAATGCCTTTAGCGGCTTAA
CTGTGCCCTCCATGGAAAAATCAGTCAAGATATCCACATGTGTTTTTAGTAAACAAATTTTGGGACCTAA
TGCTTCAACTAACTCCAGTAATTCCTTGGTGGTACGAACATCCAATGAAGCACACAAGTTTGTTTGCTTT
TCGTGCATGATATTAAATAGCTTGGCAGCAACAGGACTAGGATGAGTAGCAGCACGTTCCTTATATGTAG
CTTTCGACATGATTTATCTTCGTTTCCTGCAGGTTTTTGTTCTGTGCAGTTGGGTTAAGAATACTGGGCA
ATTTCATGTTTCTTCAACACTACATATGCGTATATATACCAATCTAAGTCTGTGCTCCTTCCTTCGTTCT
TCCTTCTGTTCGGAGATTACCGAATCAAAAAAATTTCAAGGAAACCGAAATCAAAAAAAAGAATAAAAAA
AAAATGATGAATTGAATTGAAAAGCTGTGGTATGGTGCACTCTCAGTACAATCTGCTCTGATGCCGCATA
GTTAAGCCAGCCCCGACACCCGCCAACACCCGCTGACGCGCCCTGACGGGCTTGTCTGCTCCCGGCATCC
GCTTACAGACAAGCTGTGACCGTCTCCGGGAGCTGCATGTGTCAGAGGTTTTCACCGTCATCACCGAAAC
GCGCGA
