Features (pLannotate 1.2.2; 22 found; start..end, strand, type, name):
    109..158     +  misc_feature   bom (fragment): basis of mobility region from pBR322
    166..381     +  promoter       URA3 promoter: S. cerevisiae URA3
    382..1185    +  CDS            URA3: orotidine-5'-phosphate decarboxylase, required for uracil biosynthesis; S. cerevisiae URA3; yeast auxotrophic marker, counterselectable with 5-fluoroorotic acid (5-FOA)
   1264..1315    +  misc_feature   bom (fragment): basis of mobility region from pBR322
   1343..1771    -  rep_origin     f1 ori (sequence partly withheld): f1 bacteriophage origin of replication; arrow indicates direction of (+) strand synthesis
   1775..1930    -  CDS            lacZα (fragment): LacZα fragment of β-galactosidase; lacZ fragment
   1938..1956    +  promoter       T7 promoter: promoter for bacteriophage T7 RNA polymerase
   1987..2176    -  terminator     CYC1 terminator: S. cerevisiae CYC1; transcription terminator for CYC1
   2271..6374    -  CDS            Cas9: Cas9 (Csn1) endonuclease from the Streptococcus pyogenes Type II CRISPR/Cas system generates RNA-guided double strand breaks in DNA
   6384..7088    -  promoter       ADH1 promoter: S. cerevisiae ADH1; promoter for alcohol dehydrogenase 1
   7174..7249    -  misc_RNA       gRNA scaffold: guide RNA scaffold for the Streptococcus pyogenes CRISPR/Cas9 system
   7341..7429    -  ncRNA          tRNA: Accession: RF00005 - tRNA
   7476..7494    -  promoter       T3 promoter: promoter for bacteriophage T3 RNA polymerase
   7537..7559    -  protein_bind   lac operator (fragment): The lac repressor binds to the lac operator to inhibit transcription in E. coli. This inhibition can be relieved by adding lactose or isopropyl-β-D-thiogalactopyranoside (IPTG). lac repressor encoded by lacI
   7563..7593    -  promoter       lac promoter: promoter for the E. coli lac operon
   7608..7629    -  protein_bind   CAP binding site: CAP binding activates transcription in the presence of cAMP. E. coli catabolite activator protein
   7642..7734    -  CDS            lacI (fragment): lac repressor; lacI; The lac repressor binds to the lac operator to inhibit transcription in E. coli. This inhibition can be relieved by adding lactose or isopropyl-β-D-thiogalactopyranoside (IPTG).
   7917..8505    -  rep_origin     ori: high-copy-number ColE1/pMB1/pBR322/pUC origin of replication
   8676..9536    -  CDS            AmpR: β-lactamase; bla; confers resistance to ampicillin, carbenicillin, and related antibiotics
   9537..9641    -  promoter       AmpR promoter: bla
   9668..11010   -  rep_origin     2μ ori: yeast 2μ plasmid origin of replication
  11078..7       +  CDS            rop (fragment) (across the origin): Rop protein, which maintains plasmids at low copy number; rop
>Addgene plasmid #87399 | p426_Cas9_gRNA-ARS1309a | addgene full sequence | sequence record 193442 | Addgene NGS Result
CCTCTGACACATGCAGCTCCCGGAGACGGTCACAGCTTGTCTGTAAGCGGATGCCGGGAGCAGACAAGCC
CGTCAGGGCGCGTCAGCGGGTGTTGGCGGGTGTCGGGGCTGGCTTAACTATGCGGCATCAGAGCAGATTG
TACTGAGAGTGCACCATACCACCTTTTCAATTCATCATTTTTTTTTTATTCTTTTTTTTGATTTCGGTTT
CCTTGAAATTTTTTTGATTCGGTAATCTCCGAACAGAAGGAAGAACGAAGGAAGGAGCACAGACTTAGAT
TGGTATATATACGCATATGTAGTGTTGAAGAAACATGAAATTGCCCAGTATTCTTAACCCAACTGCACAG
AACAAAAACCTGCAGGAAACGAAGATAAATCATGTCGAAAGCTACATATAAGGAACGTGCTGCTACTCAT
CCTAGTCCTGTTGCTGCCAAGCTATTTAATATCATGCACGAAAAGCAAACAAACTTGTGTGCTTCATTGG
ATGTTCGTACCACCAAGGAATTACTGGAGTTAGTTGAAGCATTAGGTCCCAAAATTTGTTTACTAAAAAC
ACATGTGGATATCTTGACTGATTTTTCCATGGAGGGCACAGTTAAGCCGCTAAAGGCATTATCCGCCAAG
TACAATTTTTTACTCTTCGAAGACAGAAAATTTGCTGACATTGGTAATACAGTCAAATTGCAGTACTCTG
CGGGTGTATACAGAATAGCAGAATGGGCAGACATTACGAATGCACACGGTGTGGTGGGCCCAGGTATTGT
TAGCGGTTTGAAGCAGGCGGCAGAAGAAGTAACAAAGGAACCTAGAGGCCTTTTGATGTTAGCAGAATTG
TCATGCAAGGGCTCCCTATCTACTGGAGAATATACTAAGGGTACTGTTGACATTGCGAAGAGCGACAAAG
ATTTTGTTATCGGCTTTATTGCTCAAAGAGACATGGGTGGAAGAGATGAAGGTTACGATTGGTTGATTAT
GACACCCGGTGTGGGTTTAGATGACAAGGGAGACGCATTGGGTCAACAGTATAGAACCGTGGATGATGTG
GTCTCTACAGGATCTGACATTATTATTGTTGGAAGAGGACTATTTGCAAAGGGAAGGGATGCTAAGGTAG
AGGGTGAACGTTACAGAAAAGCAGGCTGGGAAGCATATTTGAGAAGATGCGGCCAGCAAAACTAAAAAAC
TGTATTATAAGTAAATGCATGTATACTAAACTCACAAATTAGAGCTTCAATTTAATTATATCAGTTATTA
CCCTATGCGGTGTGAAATACCGCACAGATGCGTAAGGAGAAAATACCGCATCAGGAAATTGTAAGCGTTA
ATATTTTGTTAAAATTCGCGTTAAATTTTTGTTAAATCAGCTCATTTTTTAACCAATAGGCCGAAATCGG
CAAAATCCCTTATAAATCAAAAGAATAGACCGAGATAGGGT
[37 nt withheld, positions 1442-1478]
AAAGAACGTGGACTCCAACGTCAAAGG
[49 nt withheld, positions 1506-1554]
T
[91 nt withheld, positions 1556-1646]
G
[124 nt withheld, positions 1648-1771]
CCATTCGCCATTCAGGCTGCGCAACTGTTGGGAAGGGCGATCGGTGCGGGCCTCTTCGCTATTACGCCAG
CTGGCGAAAGGGGGATGTGCTGCAAGGCGATTAAGTTGGGTAACGCCAGGGTTTTCCCAGTCACGACGTT
GTAAAACGACGGCCAGTGAGCGCGCGTAATACGACTCACTATAGGGCGAATTGGGTACCGGCCGCAAATT
AAAGCCTTCGAGCGTCCCAAAACCTTCTCAAGCAAGGTTTTCAGTATAATGTTACATGCGTACACGCGTC
TGTACAGAAAAAAAAGAAAAATTTGAAATATAAATAACGTTCTTAATACTAACATAACTATAAAAAAATA
AATAGGGACCTAGACTTCAGGTTGTCTAACTCCTTCCTTTTCGGTTAGAGCGGATGTGGGGGGAGGGCGT
GAACGTAAGCGTGACATAACTAATTACATGACTCGAGAAGAGATCACACCTTCCTCTTCTTCTTGGGGTC
AGCCCTGCTGTCTCCACCGAGCTGAGAGAGGTCGATTCTTGTTTCATAGAGCCCCGTAATTGACTGATGA
ATCAGTGTGGCGTCCAGGACCTCCTTTGTAGAGGTGTACCGCTTTCTGTCTATGGTGGTGTCGAAGTACT
TGAAGGCTGCAGGCGCGCCCAAGTTGGTCAGAGTAAACAAGTAGATAATGTTTTCTGCCTGCTCCCTGAT
GGGCTTATCCCTGTGCTTATTGTAAGCAGAAAGCACCTTATCGAGGTTAGCGTCGGCGAGGATCACTCTT
TTGGAGAATTCGCTTATTTGCTCGATGATCTCATCAAGGTAGTGTTTGTGTTGTTCCACGAACAGCTGCT
TCTGCTCATTATCTTCGGGAGACCCTTTGAGCTTTTCATAGTGGCTGGCCAGATACAAGAAATTAACGTA
TTTAGAGGGCAGTGCCAGCTCGTTACCTTTCTGCAGCTCGCCCGCACTAGCGAGCATTCGTTTCCGGCCG
TTTTCAAGCTCAAAGAGAGAGTACTTGGGAAGCTTAATGATGAGGTCTTTTTTGACCTCTTTATATCCTT
TCGCCTCGAGAAAGTCGATGGGGTTTTTTTCGAAGCTTGATCGCTCCATGATTGTGATGCCCAGCAGTTC
CTTGACGCTTTTGAGTTTTTTAGACTTCCCTTTCTCCACTTTGGCCACAACCAGTACACTGTAAGCGACT
GTAGGAGAATCGAATCCGCCGTATTTCTTGGGGTCCCAATCTTTTTTGCGTGCGATCAGCTTGTCGCTGT
TCCTTTTCGGGAGGATACTTTCCTTGGAGAAGCCTCCGGTCTGTACTTCGGTCTTTTTAACGATGTTCAC
CTGCGGCATGGACAGGACCTTCCGGACTGTCGCGAAATCCCTACCCTTGTCCCACACGATTTCTCCTGTT
TCTCCGTTTGTTTCGATAAGTGGTCGCTTCCGAATCTCTCCATTGGCCAGTGTAATCTCGGTCTTGAAAA
AATTCATAATATTGCTGTAAAAGAAGTACTTAGCGGTGGCCTTGCCTATTTCCTGCTCAGACTTTGCGAT
CATTTTCCTAACATCGTACACTTTATAGTCTCCGTAAACAAATTCAGATTCAAGCTTGGGATATTTTTTG
ATAAGTGCAGTGCCTACCACTGCATTCAGGTAGGCATCATGCGCATGGTGGTAATTGTTGATCTCTCTCA
CCTTATAAAACTGAAAGTCCTTTCTGAAATCTGAGACCAGCTTAGACTTCAGAGTAATAACTTTCACCTC
TCGAATCAGTTTGTCATTTTCATCGTACTTGGTGTTCATGCGTGAATCGAGAATTTGGGCCACGTGCTTG
GTGATCTGGCGTGTCTCAACAAGCTGCCTTTTGATGAAGCCGGCTTTATCCAACTCAGACAGGCCACCTC
GTTCAGCCTTAGTCAGATTATCGAACTTCCGTTGTGTGATCAGTTTGGCGTTCAGCAGCTGCCGCCAATA
ATTTTTCATTTTCTTGACAACTTCTTCTGAGGGGACGTTATCACTCTTCCCTCTATTTTTATCGGATCTT
GTCAACACTTTATTATCAATAGAATCATCTTTGAGAAAAGACTGGGGCACGATATGATCCACGTCGTAGT
CGGAGAGCCGATTGATGTCCAGTTCCTGATCCACGTACATGTCCCTGCCGTTCTGCAGGTAGTACAGGTA
GAGCTTCTCATTCTGAAGCTGGGTGTTTTCAACTGGGTGTTCCTTAAGGATTTGGGACCCCAGTTCTTTT
ATACCCTCTTCAATCCTCTTCATCCTTTCCCTACTGTTCTTCTGTCCCTTCTGGGTAGTTTGGTTCTCTC
GGGCCATCTCGATAACGATATTCTCGGGCTTATGCCTTCCCATTACTTTGACGAGTTCATCCACGACCTT
AACGGTCTGCAGTATTCCCTTTTTGATAGCTGGGCTACCTGCAAGATTAGCGATGTGCTCGTGAAGACTG
TCCCCCTGGCCAGAAACTTGTGCTTTCTGGATGTCCTCCTTAAAGGTGAGAGAGTCATCATGGATCAACT
GCATGAAGTTCCGGTTGGCAAATCCATCGGACTTAAGAAAATCCAGGATTGTCTTTCCACTCTGCTTGTC
TCGGATCCCATTGATCAGTTTTCTTGACAGCCGCCCCCATCCTGTATATCGGCGCCTCTTGAGCTGTTTC
ATGACTTTGTCGTCGAAGAGATGAGCGTAAGTTTTCAAGCGTTCTTCAATCATCTCCCTATCTTCAAACA
ACGTAAGGGTGAGGACAATGTCCTCAAGAATGTCCTCGTTCTCCTCATTGTCCAGGAAGTCCTTGTCTTT
AATGATTTTCAGGAGATCGTGATACGTTCCCAGGGATGCGTTGAAGCGATCCTCCACTCCGCTGATTTCA
ACAGAGTCGAAACATTCAATCTTTTTGAAATAGTCTTCTTTGAGCTGTTTCACGGTAACTTTCCGGTTCG
TCTTGAAGAGGAGGTCCACGATAGCTTTCTTCTGCTCTCCAGACAGGAATGCTGGCTTTCTCATCCCTTC
TGTGACGTATTTGACCTTGGTGAGCTCGTTATAAACTGTGAAGTACTCGTACAGCAGAGAGTGTTTAGGA
AGCACCTTTTCGTTAGGCAGATTTTTATCAAAGTTAGTCATCCTTTCGATGAAGGACTGGGCAGAGGCCC
CCTTATCCACGACTTCCTCGAAGTTCCAGGGAGTGATGGTCTCTTCTGATTTGCGAGTCATCCACGCGAA
TCTGGAATTTCCCCGGGCGAGGGGGCCTACATAGTAGGGTATCCGAAATGTGAGGATTTTCTCAATCTTT
TCCCTGTTATCTTTCAAAAAGGGGTAGAAATCCTCTTGCCGCCTGAGGATAGCGTGCAGTTCGCCCAGGT
GAATCTGGTGGGGGATGCTTCCATTGTCGAAAGTGCGCTGTTTGCGCAACAGATCTTCTCTGTTAAGCTT
TACCAGCAGCTCCTCGGTGCCGTCCATTTTTTCCAAGATGGGCTTAATAAATTTGTAAAATTCCTCCTGG
CTTGCTCCGCCGTCAATGTATCCGGCGTAGCCATTTTTAGACTGATCGAAGAAAATTTCCTTGTACTTCT
CAGGCAGTTGCTGTCTGACAAGGGCCTTCAGCAAAGTCAAGTCTTGGTGGTGCTCATCATAGCGCTTGAT
CATACTAGCGCTCAGCGGAGCTTTGGTGATCTCCGTGTTCACTCGCAGAATATCACTCAGCAGAATGGCG
TCTGACAGGTTCTTTGCCGCCAAAAAAAGGTCTGCGTACTGGTCGCCGATCTGGGCCAGCAGATTGTCGA
GATCATCATCGTAGGTGTCTTTGCTCAGTTGAAGCTTGGCATCTTCGGCCAGGTCGAAGTTAGATTTAAA
GTTGGGGGTCAGCCCGAGTGACAGGGCGATAAGATTACCAAACAGGCCGTTCTTCTTCTCCCCAGGGAGC
TGTGCGATGAGGTTTTCGAGCCGCCGGGATTTGGACAGCCTAGCGCTCAGGATTGCTTTGGCGTCAACTC
CGGATGCGTTGATCGGGTTCTCTTCGAAAAGCTGATTGTAAGTCTGAACCAGTTGGATAAAGAGTTTGTC
GACATCGCTGTTGTCTGGGTTCAGGTCCCCCTCGATGAGGAAGTGTCCCCGAAATTTGATCATATGCGCC
AGCGCGAGATAGATCAACCGCAAGTCAGCCTTATCAGTACTGTCTACAAGCTTCTTCCTCAGATGATATA
TGGTTGGGTACTTTTCATGGTACGCCACCTCGTCCACGATATTGCCAAAGATTGGGTGGCGCTCGTTCTT
TTTATCCTCCTCCACCAAAAAGGACTCCTCCAGCCTATGGAAGAAAGAGTCATCCACCTTAGCCATCTCA
TTACTAAAGATCTCCTGCAGGTAGCAGATCCGATTCTTTCTGCGGGTATATCTGCGCCGTGCTGTTCTTT
TGAGCCGCGTGGCTTCGGCCGTCTCCCCGGAGTCGAACAGGAGGGCGCCAATGAGGTTCTTCTTTATGCT
GTGGCGATCGGTATTGCCCAGAACTTTGAATTTTTTGCTCGGCACCTTGTACTCGTCCGTAATGACGGCC
CAACCGACGCTGTTTGTGCCGATATCGAGCCCAATGGAGTACTTCTTGTCCATTTTTTTCCAAGTTGATT
GTATGCTTGGTATAGCTTGAAATATTGTGCAGAAAAAGAAACAAGGAAGAAAGGGAACGAGAACAATGAC
GAGGAAACAAAAGATTAATAATTGCAGGTCTATTTATACTTGATAGCAAGACAGCAAACTTTTTTTTATT
TCAAATTCAAGTAACTGGAAGGAAGGCCGTATACCGTTGCTCATTAGAGAGTAGTGTGCGTGAATGAAGG
AAGGAAAAAGTTTCGTGTGCTTCGAGATACCCCTCATCAGCTCTGGAACAACGACATCTGTTGGTGCTGT
CTTTGTCGTTAATTTTTTCCTTTAGTGTCTTCCATCATTTTTTTGTCATTGCGGATATGGTGAGACAACA
ACGGGGGAGAGAGAAAAGAAAAAAAAAGAAAAGAAGTTGCATGCGCCTATTATTACTTCAATAGATGGCA
AATGGAAAAAGGGTAGTGAAACTTCGATATGATGATGGCTATCAAGTCTAGGGCTACAGTATTAGTTCGT
TATGTACCACCATCAATGAGGCAGTGTAATTGGTGTAGTCTTGTTTAGCCCATTATGTCTTGTCTGGTAT
CTGTTCTATTGTATATCTCCCCTCCGCCACCTACATGTTAGGGAGACCAACGAAGGTATTATAGGAATCC
CGATGTATGGGTTTGGTTGCCAGAAAAGAGGAAGTCCATATTGTACACCCGGAAACAACAAAAGGATGTC
GACTATCCACTAGACAGAAGTTTGCGTTCCATACTGTCAGAGGTGGCATTTTACATAACAATAGTGACAA
AAAATAAAAAAAGCACCGACTCGGTGCCACTTTTTCAAGTTGATAACGGACTAGCCTTATTTTAACTTGC
TATTTCTAGCTCTAAAACGGATACGTAGTCACCACAGGAAAGTCCCATTCGCCACCCGAAGGTGTTGCCC
AGCCGGCGCCAGCGAGGAGGCTGGGACCATGCCGGCCATCTCTCCCGGGGGCGAGTCGAACGCCCGATCT
CAAGATTTCGTAGTGATAAATTACAGTCTTGCGCCTTAAACCAACTTGGCTACCGAGAGTATTTAATTGT
TGAAGAAAGAGTATACTAGCTCCAGCTTTTGTTCCCTTTAGTGAGGGTTAATTGCGCGCTTGGCGTAATC
ATGGTCATAGCTGTTTCCTGTGTGAAATTGTTATCCGCTCACAATTCCACACAACATACGAGCCGGAAGC
ATAAAGTGTAAAGCCTGGGGTGCCTAATGAGTGAGCTAACTCACATTAATTGCGTTGCGCTCACTGCCCG
CTTTCCAGTCGGGAAACCTGTCGTGCCAGCTGCATTAATGAATCGGCCAACGCGCGGGGAGAGGCGGTTT
GCGTATTGGGCGCTCTTCCGCTTCCTCGCTCACTGACTCGCTGCGCTCGGTCGTTCGGCTGCGGCGAGCG
GTATCAGCTCACTCAAAGGCGGTAATACGGTTATCCACAGAATCAGGGGATAACGCAGGAAAGAACATGT
GAGCAAAAGGCCAGCAAAAGGCCAGGAACCGTAAAAAGGCCGCGTTGCTGGCGTTTTTCCATAGGCTCCG
CCCCCCTGACGAGCATCACAAAAATCGACGCTCAAGTCAGAGGTGGCGAAACCCGACAGGACTATAAAGA
TACCAGGCGTTTCCCCCTGGAAGCTCCCTCGTGCGCTCTCCTGTTCCGACCCTGCCGCTTACCGGATACC
TGTCCGCCTTTCTCCCTTCGGGAAGCGTGGCGCTTTCTCATAGCTCACGCTGTAGGTATCTCAGTTCGGT
GTAGGTCGTTCGCTCCAAGCTGGGCTGTGTGCACGAACCCCCCGTTCAGCCCGACCGCTGCGCCTTATCC
GGTAACTATCGTCTTGAGTCCAACCCGGTAAGACACGACTTATCGCCACTGGCAGCAGCCACTGGTAACA
GGATTAGCAGAGCGAGGTATGTAGGCGGTGCTACAGAGTTCTTGAAGTGGTGGCCTAACTACGGCTACAC
TAGAAGAACAGTATTTGGTATCTGCGCTCTGCTGAAGCCAGTTACCTTCGGAAAAAGAGTTGGTAGCTCT
TGATCCGGCAAACAAACCACCGCTGGTAGCGGTGGTTTTTTTGTTTGCAAGCAGCAGATTACGCGCAGAA
AAAAAGGATCTCAAGAAGATCCTTTGATCTTTTCTACGGGGTCTGACGCTCAGTGGAACGAAAACTCACG
TTAAGGGATTTTGGTCATGAGATTATCAAAAAGGATCTTCACCTAGATCCTTTTAAATTAAAAATGAAGT
TTTAAATCAATCTAAAGTATATATGAGTAAACTTGGTCTGACAGTTACCAATGCTTAATCAGTGAGGCAC
CTATCTCAGCGATCTGTCTATTTCGTTCATCCATAGTTGCCTGACTCCCCGTCGTGTAGATAACTACGAT
ACGGGAGGGCTTACCATCTGGCCCCAGTGCTGCAATGATACCGCGAGACCCACGCTCACCGGCTCCAGAT
TTATCAGCAATAAACCAGCCAGCCGGAAGGGCCGAGCGCAGAAGTGGTCCTGCAACTTTATCCGCCTCCA
TCCAGTCTATTAATTGTTGCCGGGAAGCTAGAGTAAGTAGTTCGCCAGTTAATAGTTTGCGCAACGTTGT
TGCCATTGCTACAGGCATCGTGGTGTCACGCTCGTCGTTTGGTATGGCTTCATTCAGCTCCGGTTCCCAA
CGATCAAGGCGAGTTACATGATCCCCCATGTTGTGCAAAAAAGCGGTTAGCTCCTTCGGTCCTCCGATCG
TTGTCAGAAGTAAGTTGGCCGCAGTGTTATCACTCATGGTTATGGCAGCACTGCATAATTCTCTTACTGT
CATGCCATCCGTAAGATGCTTTTCTGTGACTGGTGAGTACTCAACCAAGTCATTCTGAGAATAGTGTATG
CGGCGACCGAGTTGCTCTTGCCCGGCGTCAATACGGGATAATACCGCGCCACATAGCAGAACTTTAAAAG
TGCTCATCATTGGAAAACGTTCTTCGGGGCGAAAACTCTCAAGGATCTTACCGCTGTTGAGATCCAGTTC
GATGTAACCCACTCGTGCACCCAACTGATCTTCAGCATCTTTTACTTTCACCAGCGTTTCTGGGTGAGCA
AAAACAGGAAGGCAAAATGCCGCAAAAAAGGGAATAAGGGCGACACGGAAATGTTGAATACTCATACTCT
TCCTTTTTCAATATTATTGAAGCATTTATCAGGGTTATTGTCTCATGAGCGGATACATATTTGAATGTAT
TTAGAAAAATAAACAAATAGGGGTTCCGCGCACATTTCCCCGAAAAGTGCCACCTGAACGAAGCATCTGT
GCTTCATTTTGTAGAACAAAAATGCAACGCGAGAGCGCTAATTTTTCAAACAAAGAATCTGAGCTGCATT
TTTACAGAACAGAAATGCAACGCGAAAGCGCTATTTTACCAACGAAGAATCTGTGCTTCATTTTTGTAAA
ACAAAAATGCAACGCGAGAGCGCTAATTTTTCAAACAAAGAATCTGAGCTGCATTTTTACAGAACAGAAA
TGCAACGCGAGAGCGCTATTTTACCAACAAAGAATCTATACTTCTTTTTTGTTCTACAAAAATGCATCCC
GAGAGCGCTATTTTTCTAACAAAGCATCTTAGATTACTTTTTTTCTCCTTTGTGCGCTCTATAATGCAGT
CTCTTGATAACTTTTTGCACTGTAGGTCCGTTAAGGTTAGAAGAAGGCTACTTTGGTGTCTATTTTCTCT
TCCATAAAAAAAGCCTGACTCCACTTCCCGCGTTTACTGATTACTAGCGAAGCTGCGGGTGCATTTTTTC
AAGATAAAGGCATCCCCGATTATATTCTATACCGATGTGGATTGCGCATACTTTGTGAACAGAAAGTGAT
AGCGTTGATGATTCTTCATTGGTCAGAAAATTATGAACGGTTTCTTCTATTTTGTCTCTATATACTACGT
ATAGGAAATGTTTACATTTTCGTATTGTTTTCGATTCACTCTATGAATAGTTCTTACTACAATTTTTTTG
TCTAAAGAGTAATACTAGAGATAAACATAAAAAATGTAGAGGTCGAGTTTAGATGCAAGTTCAAGGAGCG
AAAGGTGGATGGGTAGGTTATATAGGGATATAGCACAGAGATATATAGCAAAGAGATACTTTTGAGCAAT
GTTTGTGGAAGCGGTATTCGCAATATTTTAGTAGCTCGTTACAGTCCGGTGCGTTTTTGGTTTTTTGAAA
GTGCGTCTTCAGAGCGCTTTTGGTTTTCAAAAGCGCTCTGAAGTTCCTATACTTTCTAGAGAATAGGAAC
TTCGGAATAGGAACTTCAAAGCGTTTCCGAAAACGAGCGCTTCCGAAAATGCAACGCGAGCTGCGCACAT
ACAGCTCACTGTTCACGTCGCACCTATATCTGCGTGTTGCCTGTATATATATATACATGAGAAGAACGGC
ATAGTGCGTGTTTATGCTTAAATGCGTACTTATATGCGTCTATTTATGTAGGATGAAAGGTAGTCTAGTA
CCTCCTGTGATATTATCCCATTCCATGCGGGGTATCGTATGCTTCCTTCAGCACTACCCTTTAGCTGTTC
TATATGCTGCCACTCCTCAATTGGATTAGTCTCATCCTTCAATGCTATCATTTCCTTTGATATTGGATCA
TACTAAGAAACCATTATTATCATGACATTAACCTATAAAAATAGGCGTATCACGAGGCCCTTTCGTCTCG
CGCGTTTCGGTGATGACGGTGAAAA
